>Addgene plasmid #179045 | pBBK61 pHomL-RPL18Bp-Neon(gfp)-Link-ATG8-SSA1t-HomR (AmpR) | addgene full sequence | sequence record 360838 | Addgene NGS Result
TTACCAATGCTTAATCAGTGAGGCACCTATCTCAGCGATCTGTCTATTTCGTTCATCCATAGTTGCCTGA
CTCCCCGTCGTGTAGATAACTACGATACGGGAGGGCTTACCATCTGGCCCCAGTGCTGCAATGATACCGC
GGGACCCACGCTCACCGGCTCCAGATTTATCAGCAATAAACCAGCCAGCCGGAAGGGCCGAGCGCAGAAG
TGGTCCTGCAACTTTATCCGCCTCCATCCAGTCTATTAATTGTTGCCGGGAAGCTAGAGTAAGTAGTTCG
CCAGTTAATAGTTTGCGCAACGTTGTTGCCATTGCTACAGGCATCGTGGTGTCACGCTCGTCGTTTGGTA
TGGCTTCATTCAGCTCCGGTTCCCAACGATCAAGGCGAGTTACATGATCCCCCATGTTGTGCAAAAAAGC
GGTTAGCTCCTTCGGTCCTCCGATCGTTGTCAGAAGTAAGTTGGCCGCAGTGTTATCACTCATGGTTATG
GCAGCACTGCATAATTCTCTTACTGTCATGCCATCCGTAAGATGCTTTTCTGTGACTGGTGAGTACTCAA
CCAAGTCATTCTGAGAATAGTGTATGCGGCGACCGAGTTGCTCTTGCCCGGCGTCAATACGGGATAATAC
CGCGCCACATAGCAGAACTTTAAAAGTGCTCATCATTGGAAAACGTTCTTCGGGGCGAAAACTCTCAAGG
ATCTTACCGCTGTTGAGATCCAGTTCGATGTAACCCACTCGTGCACCCAACTGATCTTCAGCATCTTTTA
CTTTCACCAGCGTTTCTGGGTGAGCAAAAACAGGAAGGCAAAATGCCGCAAAAAAGGGAATAAGGGCGAC
ACGGAAATGTTGAATACTCATACTCTTCCTTTTTCAATATTATTGAAGCATTTATCAGGGTTATTGTCTC
ATGAGCGGATACATATTTGAATGTATTTAGAAAAATAAACAAATAGGGGTTCCGCGCACATTTCCCCGAA
AAGTGCCACCTGTCATGACCAAAATCCCTTAACGTGAGTTTTCGTTCCACTGAGCGTCAGACCCCGTAGA
AAAGATCAAAGGATCTTCTTGAGATCCTTTTTTTCTGCGCGTAATCTGCTGCTTGCAAACAAAAAAACCA
CCGCTACCAGCGGTGGTTTGTTTGCCGGATCAAGAGCTACCAACTCTTTTTCCGAAGGTAACTGGCTTCA
GCAGAGCGCAGATACCAAATACTGTTCTTCTAGTGTAGCCGTAGTTAGGCCACCACTTCAAGAACTCTGT
AGCACCGCCTACATACCTCGCTCTGCTAATCCTGTTACCAGTGGCTGCTGCCAGTGGCGATAAGTCGTGT
CTTACCGGGTTGGACTCAAGACGATAGTTACCGGATAAGGCGCAGCGGTCGGGCTGAACGGGGGGTTCGT
GCACACAGCCCAGCTTGGAGCGAACGACCTACACCGAACTGAGATACCTACAGCGTGAGCTATGAGAAAG
CGCCACGCTTCCCGAAGGGAGAAAGGCGGACAGGTATCCGGTAAGCGGCAGGGTCGGAACAGGAGAGCGC
ACGAGGGAGCTTCCAGGGGGAAACGCCTGGTATCTTTATAGTCCTGTCGGGTTTCGCCACCTCTGACTTG
AGCGTCGATTTTTGTGATGCTCGTCAGGGGGGCGGAGCCTATGGAAAAACGCCAGCAACGCGGCCTTTTT
ACGGTTCCTGGCCTTTTGCTGGCCTTTTGCTCACATGTTCTTTCCTGCGTTATCCCCTGATTCTGTGGAT
AACCGTGCGGCCGCCAATGTTATCTATTGGCAGATGTTCATACGGGGCTTTCAAATATTGATGAAATTAT
GTGATGTTTAGAAGAAGATTCGAACTGTTTTCAGTAGATTTGGTAACTGTGCAACCATAACTCATGCCCC
CTATTTATCGGCATTGAGATTGTAAAGGAAGTAAAACGCATTTTTGCAGATCTGTTCTCTTATGTATTTT
TAATCGTCCTTGTATGGAAGTATCAAAGGGGACGTTCTTCACCTCCTTGGAAAACGCAAACTTTCTTTTT
GCCTATCACAGTATCTTATCGAGCTAACTATTTTCGACACACATGAAAAAGCAGAAATATTAACGAAAAA
GAAAAGAAAGACCATGTCATGTACGGGCAATCAGAATATGCAAGATGAGCGGGAACGGGCGAAATGTGCA
CGCGCACAACTTACGAAACGCGGATGAGTCACTGACAGCCACCGCAGAGGTTCTGACTCCTACTGAGCTC
TATTGGAGGTGGCAGAACCGGTAATCCCACAGTGAGCAACTTGACAAACCAACAGATATAGGCTGTGTCT
TAAAATATACCATCCAATACCTTGATGAACTTTTCAAAGATGACTAAAATAAGTGAAATTTCAACATTAA
CTTCGAGCTGTAAACACAGTGGTTTCTTTGCATAAACACCATCAGCCTCAAGTCGTCAAGTAAAGATTTC
GTGTTCATGCAGATAGATAACAATCTATATGTTGATAATTAGCGTTGCCTCATCAATGCGTACACGAAGA
ATATACTAAAAAATGAGCAGGCAAGATAAACGAAGGCAAAGATGACAGAGCAGAAAGCCCTAGTAAAGCG
TATTACAAATGAAACCAAGATTCAGATTGCGATCCCTGAATTCGCATCTAGATGGTAGAGCCACAAACAG
CCGGTACAAGCAACGATCTCCAGGACCATCTGAATCATGCGCGGATGACACGAACTCACGACGGCGATCA
CAGACATTAACCCACAGTACAGACACTGCGACAACGTGGCAATTCGTCGCAATACCGTCTCACTGAACTG
GCCGATAATTGCAGACGAACGAAGAGGATGTCCAATATTTTTTTTAAGGAATAAGGATACTTCAAGACTA
GATTCCCCCCTGCATTCCCATCAGAACCGTAAACCTTGGCGCTTTCCTTGGGAAGTATTCAAGAAGTGCC
TTGTCCGGTTTCTGTGGCTCACAAACCAGCGCGCCCGATATGGCTTTCTTTTCACTTATGAATGTACCAG
TACGGGACAATTAGAACGCTCCTGTAACAATCTCTTTGCAAATGTGGGGTTACATTCTAACCATGTCACA
CTGCTGACGAAATTCAAAGTAAAAAAAAATGGGACCACGTCTTGAGAACGATAGATTTTCTTTATTTTAC
ATTGAACAGTCGTTGTCTCAGCGCGCTTTATGTTTTCATTCATACTTCATATTATAAAATAACAAAAGAA
GAATTTCATATTCACGCCCAAGAAATCAGGCTGCTTTCCAAATGCAATTGACACTTCATTAGCCATCACA
CAAAACTCTTTCTTGCTGGAGCTTCTTTTAAAAAAGACCTCAGTACACCAAACACGTTACCCGACCTCGT
TATTTTACGACAACTATGATAAAATTCTGAAGAAAAAATAAAAAAATTTTCATACTTCTTGCTTTTATTT
AAACCATTGAATGATTTCTTTTGAACAAAACTACCTGTTTCACCAAAGGAAATAGAAAGAAAAAATCAAT
TAGAAGAAAACAAAAAACAAAAGATCTATGGTTTCTAAGGGTGAAGAAGATAACATGGCTTCTTTGCCAG
CCACCCACGAGTTGCACATCTTCGGTTCCATTAACGGTGTCGACTTCGATATGGTCGGTCAAGGTACCGG
TAACCCAAACGACGGTTACGAAGAATTGAACTTGAAGTCTACCAAGGGCGACTTGCAGTTCTCCCCTTGG
ATTTTGGTTCCACACATCGGTTACGGTTTCCACCAATACTTGCCATACCCAGACGGTATGTCCCCATTCC
AAGCCGCCATGGTTGACGGTTCTGGTTACCAAGTCCACAGAACCATGCAATTCGAAGATGGTGCTTCCTT
GACCGTGAACTACAGATACACCTACGAAGGTTCTCACATCAAGGGCGAAGCCCAAGTTAAGGGTACCGGT
TTCCCTGCTGACGGTCCAGTCATGACTAACTCCTTGACCGCTGCTGACTGGTGTCGTTCCAAGAAAACCT
ACCCAAACGATAAGACCATCATTTCCACTTTCAAGTGGTCCTACACCACCGGTAACGGCAAGAGATACCG
CTCTACCGCTCGTACCACCTACACCTTCGCCAAGCCAATGGCTGCCAACTACTTGAAGAACCAGCCTATG
TACGTTTTCCGTAAGACCGAGCTGAAGCATTCCAAGACTGAATTGAACTTCAAGGAATGGCAAAAGGCTT
TCACCGACGTCATGGGTATGGACGAATTGTACAAGTCTGGTCCTTCTGGCCCAACTGGTTCTATGAAGTC
TACATTTAAGTCTGAATATCCATTTGAAAAAAGGAAGGCGGAGTCGGAGAGGATTGCTGACAGGTTCAAG
AATAGGATACCTGTGATTTGCGAAAAAGCTGAAAAGTCAGATATTCCAGAGATTGATAAGCGTAAATATC
TAGTTCCTGCTGACCTTACCGTAGGGCAATTTGTTTATGTTATAAGAAAGAGAATTATGCTACCCCCTGA
GAAGGCCATCTTCATTTTTGTCAATGATACTTTGCCACCTACTGCGGCGTTGATGTCTGCCATATATCAA
GAACACAAGGATAAGGACGGGTTTTTGTATGTCACTTACTCAGGAGAAAATACATTTGGCAGGTAGCGAG
ATCCTAACTCGAGGCCAATTGGTGCGGCAATTGATAATAACGAAAATGTCTTTTAATGATCTGGGTATAA
TGAGGAATTTTCCGAACGTTTTTACTTTATATATATATATACATGTAACATATATTCTATACGCTATAGA
GAAAGGAAATTTTTCAATTAAAAAAAAAATAGAGAAAGAGTTTCACTTCTTGATTATCGCTAACACTAAT
GGTTGAAGTACTGCTACTTTAATTTTATGCTGCCAATGAGACGACGGGGTCATCACGGCTCATCATGCGC
CAAACAAATGTGTGCAATACACGCTCGGATGACTGCATGATGACCGCACTGACTGGGGACAGCAGATCCA
CCTAAGCCTGTGAGAGAAGCAGACACCCGACAGATCAAGGCAGTTAACTAGTGCACTGCAGTACAAATCG
TCCCCAACAAAAGTGGGCTCTCAAAATTCATCACATTTAAATGCATATAGGAAGAGCAACAGTTGGTTTG
CATCTGATGTTCCTTAAAGATTTCGACATAATGTGCGAAGTAGATCCCTTCAGCACTGTACTTGTTTTTG
CGACTAGATTGTAAATCATTCTTTATTTAATCTCTTTCTTTAACTACTGCTTAAAGTATAATTTGGTCCG
TAGTTTAATAACTATACTAAGCGAACGCTCTCTCGAAATTTTTCTTAACGCGTCCTTGTACTGCGTCTAA
CGCTTTTGCCACTTGGATTTCTATTATAGGAAATAGTCTCACTTACTGGGCGACGAATTTTCGCGTTTTG
ATGAAGCACAGGAAGAATTTCTTTATGCTCAGAAGTTTGACAGCAAGCAAGTTCATCATTCGAACTAGCC
TTATTGTTTTAGTTCAGTGACAGCGAACTGCCGTACTCGATGCTTTATTTCTCACGGTAGAGCGGAAGAA
CAGATAGATCCCTACATATTGCTACCACTTCTATTACACAATAGTTTCAATAGCTTGCAGCGTAGCTAAA
CTCTAAAATTTATCTAAATCACTCATATAAACCGAACCCTTCCCCTTCCGCTTATAGTACAGCTGATGCT
CCTTCACTATTTTAACATGTGGAATTCTTGAAAGAATGAAATCGCCATGCCAAGCCATCACACGGTCTTT
TATGCAATTGATTGACCGCCTGCAACACATAGGCAGTAAAATTTTTACAAGCAGTAGCAGAACAGGCCAC
ACAATCGCAAGTGATTAACGTCCACACAGGTATAGGGTTTCTGGACCATATGATACATGCTCTGGCCAAG
CATTCCGGCTGGTCGCTAATCGTTGAGTGCCGAGCGGCCGCGATTATCAAAAAGGATCTTCACCTAGATC
CTTTTAAATTAAAAATGAAGTTTTAAATCAATCTAAAGTATATATGAGTAAACTTGGTCTGACAG
Features (pLannotate 1.2.2; 10 found; start..end, strand, type, name):
      1..861     -  CDS            AmpR: β-lactamase; bla; confers resistance to ampicillin, carbenicillin, and related antibiotics
    862..966     -  promoter       AmpR promoter: bla
   1069..1657    +  rep_origin     ori: high-copy-number ColE1/pMB1/pBR322/pUC origin of replication
   2391..2510    +  rep_origin     ARS1 (fragment): S. cerevisiae autonomously replicating sequence ARS1/ARS416
   2515..2561    +  promoter       HIS3 promoter (fragment): S. cerevisiae HIS3
   2562..2624    +  CDS            HIS3 (fragment): imidazoleglycerol-phosphate dehydratase, required for histidine biosynthesis; S. cerevisiae HIS3; yeast auxotrophic marker
   3528..4235    +  CDS            mNeonGreen: mNeonGreen is a basic (constitutively fluorescent) green/yellow fluorescent protein published in 2013, derived from Branchiostoma lanceolatum. It is reported to be a very rapidly-maturing monomer with moderate acid sensitivity.
   4263..4613    +  CDS            ATG8: ATG8_YEAST - Also known as APG8, AUT7, CVT5. Experimental evidence at protein level: Swiss-Prot protein existence level 1. Ubiquitin-like modifier involved in cytoplasm to vacuole transport (Cvt) vesicles and autophagosomes formation. With ATG4, mediates the delivery of the vesicles and autophagosomes to the vacuole via the microtubule cytoskeleton. Required for selective autophagic degradation of the nucleus (nucleophagy) as well as for mitophagy which contributes to regulate mitochondrial quantity and quality by eliminating the mitochondria to a basal level to fulfill cellular energy require
   5666..5692    +  rep_origin     ARS1 (fragment): S. cerevisiae autonomously replicating sequence ARS1/ARS416
   5789..5910    +  CDS            HIS3 (fragment): imidazoleglycerol-phosphate dehydratase, required for histidine biosynthesis; S. cerevisiae HIS3; yeast auxotrophic marker
