[The description below was written by a language model from this plasmid's Addgene catalogue record and pLannotate feature annotations shown in this document.]
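Description:
pBBK61 pHomL-RPL18Bp-Neon(gfp)-Link-ATG8-SSA1t-HomR (AmpR) is a 6,015 nt yeast integration-cassette plasmid built on the pYTK089 backbone by BsaI Golden Gate assembly, and it belongs to the Markerless Yeast Localization and Overexpression (MyLO) CRISPR-Cas9 toolkit. In E. coli it is maintained at high copy from a ColE1/pUC-type origin and selected with ampicillin through the β-lactamase gene and its native promoter. No complete yeast replication origin or auxotrophic marker is annotated, which fits a construct meant to donate DNA to the genome rather than to persist as an episome.

The payload is a fusion of mNeonGreen, a bright, fast-maturing monomeric green/yellow fluorescent protein, joined through a linker to the N-terminus of S. cerevisiae ATG8. ATG8 is the ubiquitin-like modifier that associates with Cvt vesicles and forming autophagosomes, so the fusion serves as a fluorescent marker of the autophagosome. According to the name and purpose fields, expression is driven by the RPL18B promoter and terminated by the SSA1 terminator; neither element is called in the automated feature table, though unannotated stretches flanking the fusion leave room for them. The cassette is bracketed by left and right homology arms (HomL and HomR). The short ARS1 and HIS3 promoter/coding fragments detected on either side of the expression unit lie where these arms would be expected and probably reflect similarity within the arm sequences rather than functional elements, but the record does not define the integration locus. Within the toolkit, the cassette is intended to act as a repair template for Cas9-directed, marker-free chromosomal integration, giving stable expression of the autophagosome reporter for live-cell localization studies.
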