Addgene plasmid #179045: pBBK61 pHomL-RPL18Bp-Neon(gfp)-Link-ATG8-SSA1t-HomR (AmpR)
Purpose: Vector containing a yeast integration cassette for RPL18B-driven expression of Neon(gfp)-Link-ATG8, a marker for the autophagosome
Depositing lab: Vincent Martin. Depositing organization: Concordia University. Publication: The MyLo CRISPR-Cas9 Toolkit: A Markerless Yeast Localization and Overexpression CRISPR-Cas9 Toolkit. Bean BDM, Whiteway M, Martin VJJ. G3 (Bethesda). 2022 Jun 16. pii: 6609175. doi: 10.1093/g3journal/jkac154. PubMed 35708612.
Backbone
  Vector backbone: pYTK089 (ColE1, AmpR)
  Vector type: Yeast Expression
Growth in bacteria
  Bacterial resistance: Ampicillin, 100 μg/mL
  Growth temperature: 37°C
  Growth strain: DH5alpha
  Copy number: High Copy
Gene/Insert
  Gene/Insert name: RPL18Bp-Neon(gfp)-Link-ATG8
  Species: S. cerevisiae (budding yeast)
  Cloning method: Restriction Enzyme; 5′ cloning site Unknown (unknown if destroyed); 3′ cloning site Unknown (unknown if destroyed)
Terms and licenses: Academic/Nonprofit Terms; Industry Terms: Not Available to Industry
Depositor comments: Part of the Markerless Yeast Localization and Overexpression (MyLO) CRISPR-Cas9 Toolkit. Vector cloned using BsaI Golden Gate cloning
How to cite: pBBK61 pHomL-RPL18Bp-Neon(gfp)-Link-ATG8-SSA1t-HomR (AmpR) was a gift from Vincent Martin (Addgene plasmid # 179045 ; http://n2t.net/addgene:179045 ; RRID:Addgene_179045)
